LOCUS       Exported 6304 bp ds-DNA circular SYN 12-MAY-2021
DEFINITION  Flp-dependent mCherry Control.
ACCESSION   .
VERSION     .
KEYWORDS    pAAV-Ef1a-fDIO mCherry
SOURCE      synthetic DNA construct
  ORGANISM  synthetic DNA construct
REFERENCE   1 (bases 1 to 6304)
  TITLE     mCherry Control
  JOURNAL   Unpublished
REFERENCE   2 (bases 1 to 6304)
  AUTHORS   .
  TITLE     Direct Submission
  JOURNAL   Exported May 12, 2021 from SnapGene Server 1.1.58
            http://www.snapgene.com
FEATURES             Location/Qualifiers
     source          1..6304
                     /organism="synthetic DNA construct"
                     /mol_type="other DNA"
     repeat_region   1..130
                     /label=AAV2 ITR (alternate)
                     /note="Functional equivalent of wild-type AAV2 ITR"
     promoter        231..1409
                     /label=EF-1-alpha promoter
                     /note="strong constitutive promoter for human elongation
                     factor EF-1-alpha"
     intron          462..1400
                     /label=EF-1-alpha intron A
                     /note="intron upstream of the start codon of human
                     EF-1-alpha"
     primer_bind     1357..1377
                     /label=EF1a-F
                     /note="Human elongation factor-1a promoter, forward primer"
     protein_bind    1440..1473
                     /label=FRT (minimal)
                     /bound_moiety="FLP recombinase from the Saccharomyces
                     cerevisiae 2u plasmid"
                     /note="supports FLP-mediated excision but not integration
                     (Turan and Bode, 2011)"
     CDS             complement(1566..2276)
                     /codon_start=1
                     /product="monomeric derivative of DsRed fluorescent protein
                     (Shaner et al., 2004)"
                     /label=mCherry
                     /note="mammalian codon-optimized"
                     /translation="MVSKGEEDNMAIIKEFMRFKVHMEGSVNGHEFEIEGEGEGRPYEG
                     TQTAKLKVTKGGPLPFAWDILSPQFMYGSKAYVKHPADIPDYLKLSFPEGFKWERVMNF
                     EDGGVVTVTQDSSLQDGEFIYKVKLRGTNFPSDGPVMQKKTMGWEASSERMYPEDGALK
                     GEIKQRLKLKDGGHYDAEVKTTYKAKKPVQLPGAYNVNIKLDITSHNEDYTIVEQYERA
                     EGRHSTGGMDELYK"
     primer_bind     complement(1844..1863)
                     /label=mCherry-F
                     /note="mCherry, forward primer"
     primer_bind     2113..2131
                     /label=mCherry-R
                     /note="mCherry, reverse primer"
     regulatory      2273..2282
                     /regulatory_class="other"
                     /note="vertebrate consensus sequence for strong initiation
                     of translation (Kozak, 1987)"
     protein_bind    complement(2289..2322)
                     /label=FRT (minimal)
                     /bound_moiety="FLP recombinase from the Saccharomyces
                     cerevisiae 2u plasmid"
                     /note="supports FLP-mediated excision but not integration
                     (Turan and Bode, 2011)"
     misc_feature    2431..3019
                     /label=WPRE
                     /note="woodchuck hepatitis virus posttranscriptional
                     regulatory element"
     primer_bind     complement(2484..2504)
                     /label=WPRE-R
                     /note="WPRE, reverse primer"
     CDS             complement(2902..2913)
                     /codon_start=1
                     /product="Factor Xa recognition and cleavage site"
                     /label=Factor Xa site
                     /translation="IEGR"
     polyA_signal    3051..3527
                     /label=hGH poly(A) signal
                     /note="human growth hormone polyadenylation signal"
     primer_bind     complement(3250..3269)
                     /label=hGH-PA-R
                     /note="Human growth hormone terminator, reverse primer"
     repeat_region   3567..3707
                     /label=AAV2 ITR
                     /note="inverted terminal repeat of adeno-associated virus
                     serotype 2"
     repeat_region   3567..3696
                     /label=AAV2 ITR
     rep_origin      3782..4237
                     /direction=RIGHT
                     /label=f1 ori
                     /note="f1 bacteriophage origin of replication; arrow
                     indicates direction of (+) strand synthesis"
     primer_bind     complement(3869..3888)
                     /label=F1ori-R
                     /note="F1 origin, reverse primer"
     primer_bind     4079..4100
                     /label=F1ori-F
                     /note="F1 origin, forward primer"
     primer_bind     complement(4254..4273)
                     /label=pRS-marker
                     /note="pRS vectors, use to sequence yeast selectable
                     marker"
     primer_bind     4373..4395
                     /label=pGEX 3'
                     /note="pGEX vectors, reverse primer"
     primer_bind     complement(4433..4451)
                     /label=pBRforEco
                     /note="pBR322 vectors, upsteam of EcoRI site, forward
                     primer"
     promoter        4519..4623
                     /gene="bla"
                     /label=AmpR promoter
     CDS             4624..5484
                     /codon_start=1
                     /gene="bla"
                     /product="beta-lactamase"
                     /label=AmpR
                     /note="confers resistance to ampicillin, carbenicillin, and
                     related antibiotics"
                     /translation="MSIQHFRVALIPFFAAFCLPVFAHPETLVKVKDAEDQLGARVGYI
                     ELDLNSGKILESFRPEERFPMMSTFKVLLCGAVLSRIDAGQEQLGRRIHYSQNDLVEYS
                     PVTEKHLTDGMTVRELCSAAITMSDNTAANLLLTTIGGPKELTAFLHNMGDHVTRLDRW
                     EPELNEAIPNDERDTTMPVAMATTLRKLLTGELLTLASRQQLIDWMEADKVAGPLLRSA
                     LPAGWFIADKSGAGERGSRGIIAALGPDGKPSRIVVIYTTGSQATMDERNRQIAEIGAS
                     LIKHW"
     primer_bind     complement(4842..4861)
                     /label=Amp-R
                     /note="Ampicillin resistance gene, reverse primer"
     rep_origin      5655..6243
                     /direction=RIGHT
                     /label=ori
                     /note="high-copy-number ColE1/pMB1/pBR322/pUC origin of
                     replication"
     primer_bind     6144..6163
                     /label=pBR322ori-F
                     /note="pBR322 origin, forward primer"
ORIGIN
        1 cctgcaggca gctgcgcgct cgctcgctca ctgaggccgc ccgggcgtcg ggcgaccttt
       61 ggtcgcccgg cctcagtgag cgagcgagcg cgcagagagg gagtggccaa ctccatcact
      121 aggggttcct gcggccgcac gcgtaagctt tgcaaagatg gataaagttt taaacagaga
      181 ggaatctttg cagctaatgg accttctagg tcttgaaagg agtgggaatt ggctccggtg
      241 cccgtcagtg ggcagagcgc acatcgccca cagtccccga gaagttgggg ggaggggtcg
      301 gcaattgaac cggtgcctag agaaggtggc gcggggtaaa ctgggaaagt gatgtcgtgt
      361 actggctccg cctttttccc gagggtgggg gagaaccgta tataagtgca gtagtcgccg
      421 tgaacgttct ttttcgcaac gggtttgccg ccagaacaca ggtaagtgcc gtgtgtggtt
      481 cccgcgggcc tggcctcttt acgggttatg gcccttgcgt gccttgaatt acttccacct
      541 ggctgcagta cgtgattctt gatcccgagc ttcgggttgg aagtgggtgg gagagttcga
      601 ggccttgcgc ttaaggagcc ccttcgcctc gtgcttgagt tgaggcctgg cctgggcgct
      661 ggggccgccg cgtgcgaatc tggtggcacc ttcgcgcctg tctcgctgct ttcgataagt
      721 ctctagccat ttaaaatttt tgatgacctg ctgcgacgct ttttttctgg caagatagtc
      781 ttgtaaatgc gggccaagat ctgcacactg gtatttcggt ttttggggcc gcgggcggcg
      841 acggggcccg tgcgtcccag cgcacatgtt cggcgaggcg gggcctgcga gcgcggccac
      901 cgagaatcgg acgggggtag tctcaagctg gccggcctgc tctggtgcct ggcctcgcgc
      961 cgccgtgtat cgccccgccc tgggcggcaa ggctggcccg gtcggcacca gttgcgtgag
     1021 cggaaagatg gccgcttccc ggccctgctg cagggagctc aaaatggagg acgcggcgct
     1081 cgggagagcg ggcgggtgag tcacccacac aaaggaaaag ggcctttccg tcctcagccg
     1141 tcgcttcatg tgactccacg gagtaccggg cgccgtccag gcacctcgat tagttctcga
     1201 gcttttggag tacgtcgtct ttaggttggg gggaggggtt ttatgcgatg gagtttcccc
     1261 acactgagtg ggtggagact gaagttaggc cagcttggca cttgatgtaa ttctccttgg
     1321 aatttgccct ttttgagttt ggatcttggt tcattctcaa gcctcagaca gtggttcaaa
     1381 gtttttttct tccatttcag gtgtcgtgag gtaccggatc ctctagagtc gactccggag
     1441 aagttcctat tctctagaaa gtataggaac ttcgcagaat ggtagctgga ttgtagctgc
     1501 tattagcaat atgaaacctc ttagaagttc ctattcttca aaaggtatag gaacttcggc
     1561 gcgccttact tgtacagctc gtccatgccg ccggtggagt ggcggccctc ggcgcgttcg
     1621 tactgttcca cgatggtgta gtcctcgttg tgggaggtga tgtccaactt gatgttgacg
     1681 ttgtaggcgc cgggcagctg cacgggcttc ttggccttgt aggtggtctt gacctcagcg
     1741 tcgtagtggc cgccgtcctt cagcttcagc ctctgcttga tctcgccctt cagggcgccg
     1801 tcctcggggt acatccgctc ggaggaggcc tcccagccca tggtcttctt ctgcattacg
     1861 gggccgtcgg aggggaagtt ggtgccgcgc agcttcacct tgtagatgaa ctcgccgtcc
     1921 tgcagggagg agtcctgggt cacggtcacc acgccgccgt cctcgaagtt catcacgcgc
     1981 tcccacttga agccctcggg gaaggacagc ttcaagtagt cggggatgtc ggcggggtgc
     2041 ttcacgtagg ccttggagcc gtacatgaac tgaggggaca ggatgtccca ggcgaagggc
     2101 agggggccac ccttggtcac cttcagcttg gcggtctggg tgccctcgta ggggcggccc
     2161 tcgccctcgc cctcgatctc gaactcgtgg ccgttcacgg agccctccat gtgcaccttg
     2221 aagcgcatga actccttgat gatggccatg ttatcctcct cgcccttgct caccatggtg
     2281 gcgctagcga agttcctata ctttctagag aataggaact tcttgcctta acccagaaat
     2341 tatcactgtt attctttaga atggtgcaaa gagaagttcc tatacctttt gaagaatagg
     2401 aacttcgaat tcgatatcaa gcttatcgat aatcaacctc tggattacaa aatttgtgaa
     2461 agattgactg gtattcttaa ctatgttgct ccttttacgc tatgtggata cgctgcttta
     2521 atgcctttgt atcatgctat tgcttcccgt atggctttca ttttctcctc cttgtataaa
     2581 tcctggttgc tgtctcttta tgaggagttg tggcccgttg tcaggcaacg tggcgtggtg
     2641 tgcactgtgt ttgctgacgc aacccccact ggttggggca ttgccaccac ctgtcagctc
     2701 ctttccggga ctttcgcttt ccccctccct attgccacgg cggaactcat cgccgcctgc
     2761 cttgcccgct gctggacagg ggctcggctg ttgggcactg acaattccgt ggtgttgtcg
     2821 gggaaatcat cgtcctttcc ttggctgctc gcctatgttg ccacctggat tctgcgcggg
     2881 acgtccttct gctacgtccc ttcggccctc aatccagcgg accttccttc ccgcggcctg
     2941 ctgccggctc tgcggcctct tccgcgtctt cgccttcgcc ctcagacgag tcggatctcc
     3001 ctttgggccg cctccccgca tcgataccga gcgctgctcg agagatctac gggtggcatc
     3061 cctgtgaccc ctccccagtg cctctcctgg ccctggaagt tgccactcca gtgcccacca
     3121 gccttgtcct aataaaatta agttgcatca ttttgtctga ctaggtgtcc ttctataata
     3181 ttatggggtg gaggggggtg gtatggagca aggggcaagt tgggaagaca acctgtaggg
     3241 cctgcggggt ctattgggaa ccaagctgga gtgcagtggc acaatcttgg ctcactgcaa
     3301 tctccgcctc ctgggttcaa gcgattctcc tgcctcagcc tcccgagttg ttgggattcc
     3361 aggcatgcat gaccaggctc agctaatttt tgtttttttg gtagagacgg ggtttcacca
     3421 tattggccag gctggtctcc aactcctaat ctcaggtgat ctacccacct tggcctccca
     3481 aattgctggg attacaggcg tgaaccactg ctcccttccc tgtccttctg attttgtagg
     3541 taaccacgtg cggaccgagc ggccgcagga acccctagtg atggagttgg ccactccctc
     3601 tctgcgcgct cgctcgctca ctgaggccgg gcgaccaaag gtcgcccgac gcccgggctt
     3661 tgcccgggcg gcctcagtga gcgagcgagc gcgcagctgc ctgcaggggc gcctgatgcg
     3721 gtattttctc cttacgcatc tgtgcggtat ttcacaccgc atannnnnnn nnnnnnnnnn
     3781 nnnnnnnnnn nnnnnnnnnn nnnnnnnnnn nnnnnnnnnn nnnnnnnnnn nnnnnnnnnn
     3841 nnnnnnnnnn nnnnnnnntn nnnnnnnnnn nnnnnnnnnn nnnnnnnnnn nnnnnnnnnn
     3901 nnnnncnnnn nnnnnnnnnn nnnnnnnnnn nnnnnnnnnn nnnnnnnnnn nnnnnnnnnn
     3961 nnnnnnnnnn nnnnnnnnnn nnnnnnnnnn nnnnnnnnnn nnnnnnnnnn nnnnnnnnnn
     4021 nnnnnnnnnn nnnnnnnnnn nnnnnnncct ttgacgttgg agtccacgtt ctttaatagt
     4081 ggactcttgt tccaaactgg aacaacactc aactctatct cgggctattc ttttgattta
     4141 taagggattt tgccgatttc ggtctattgg ttaaaaaatg agctgattta acaaaaattt
     4201 aacgcgaatt ttaacaaaat attaacgttt acaattttat ggtgcactct cagtacaatc
     4261 tgctctgatg ccgcatagtt aagccagccc cgacacccgc caacacccgc tgacgcgccc
     4321 tgacgggctt gtctgctccc ggcatccgct tacagacaag ctgtgaccgt ctccgggagc
     4381 tgcatgtgtc agaggttttc accgtcatca ccgaaacgcg cgagacgaaa gggcctcgtg
     4441 atacgcctat ttttataggt taatgtcatg ataataatgg tttcttagac gtcaggtggc
     4501 acttttcggg gaaatgtgcg cggaacccct atttgtttat ttttctaaat acattcaaat
     4561 atgtatccgc tcatgagaca ataaccctga taaatgcttc aataatattg aaaaaggaag
     4621 agtatgagta ttcaacattt ccgtgtcgcc cttattccct tttttgcggc attttgcctt
     4681 cctgtttttg ctcacccaga aacgctggtg aaagtaaaag atgctgaaga tcagttgggt
     4741 gcacgagtgg gttacatcga actggatctc aacagcggta agatccttga gagttttcgc
     4801 cccgaagaac gttttccaat gatgagcact tttaaagttc tgctatgtgg cgcggtatta
     4861 tcccgtattg acgccgggca agagcaactc ggtcgccgca tacactattc tcagaatgac
     4921 ttggttgagt actcaccagt cacagaaaag catcttacgg atggcatgac agtaagagaa
     4981 ttatgcagtg ctgccataac catgagtgat aacactgcgg ccaacttact tctgacaacg
     5041 atcggaggac cgaaggagct aaccgctttt ttgcacaaca tgggggatca tgtaactcgc
     5101 cttgatcgtt gggaaccgga gctgaatgaa gccataccaa acgacgagcg tgacaccacg
     5161 atgcctgtag caatggcaac aacgttgcgc aaactattaa ctggcgaact acttactcta
     5221 gcttcccggc aacaattaat agactggatg gaggcggata aagttgcagg accacttctg
     5281 cgctcggccc ttccggctgg ctggtttatt gctgataaat ctggagccgg tgagcgtggg
     5341 tctcgcggta tcattgcagc actggggcca gatggtaagc cctcccgtat cgtagttatc
     5401 tacacgacgg ggagtcaggc aactatggat gaacgaaata gacagatcgc tgagataggt
     5461 gcctcactga ttaagcattg gtaactgtca gaccaagttt actcatatat actttagatt
     5521 gatttaaaac ttcattttta atttaaaagg atctaggtga agatcctttt tgataatctc
     5581 atgaccaaaa tcccttaacg tgagttttcg ttccactgag cgtcagaccc cgtagaaaag
     5641 atcaaaggat cttcttgaga tccttttttt ctgcgcgtaa tctgctgctt gcaaacaaaa
     5701 aaaccaccgc taccagcggt ggtttgtttg ccggatcaag agctaccaac tctttttccg
     5761 aaggtaactg gcttcagcag agcgcagata ccaaatactg ttcttctagt gtagccgtag
     5821 ttaggccacc acttcaagaa ctctgtagca ccgcctacat acctcgctct gctaatcctg
     5881 ttaccagtgg ctgctgccag tggcgataag tcgtgtctta ccgggttgga ctcaagacga
     5941 tagttaccgg ataaggcgca gcggtcgggc tgaacggggg gttcgtgcac acagcccagc
     6001 ttggagcgaa cgacctacac cgaactgaga tacctacagc gtgagctatg agaaagcgcc
     6061 acgcttcccg aagggagaaa ggcggacagg tatccggtaa gcggcagggt cggaacagga
     6121 gagcgcacga gggagcttcc agggggaaac gcctggtatc tttatagtcc tgtcgggttt
     6181 cgccacctct gacttgagcg tcgatttttg tgatgctcgt caggggggcg gagcctatgg
     6241 aaaaacgcca gcaacgcggc ctttttacgg ttcctggcct tttgctggcc ttttgctcac
     6301 atgt
//
