>Addgene plasmid #114471 | pAAV-Ef1a-fDIO mCherry | depositor full sequence | sequence record 216069 | pAAV-Ef1a-fDIO mCherry sequence 6314 bps
CCTGCAGGCAGCTGCGCGCTCGCTCGCTCACTGAGGCCGCCCGGGCAAAGCCCGGGCGTCGGGCGACCTT
TGGTCGCCCGGCCTCAGTGAGCGAGCGAGCGCGCAGAGAGGGAGTGGCCAACTCCATCACTAGGGGTTCC
TGCGGCCGCACGCGTAAGCTTTGCAAAGATGGATAAAGTTTTAAACAGAGAGGAATCTTTGCAGCTAATG
GACCTTCTAGGTCTTGAAAGGAGTGGGAATTGGCTCCGGTGCCCGTCAGTGGGCAGAGCGCACATCGCCC
ACAGTCCCCGAGAAGTTGGGGGGAGGGGTCGGCAATTGAACCGGTGCCTAGAGAAGGTGGCGCGGGGTAA
ACTGGGAAAGTGATGTCGTGTACTGGCTCCGCCTTTTTCCCGAGGGTGGGGGAGAACCGTATATAAGTGC
AGTAGTCGCCGTGAACGTTCTTTTTCGCAACGGGTTTGCCGCCAGAACACAGGTAAGTGCCGTGTGTGGT
TCCCGCGGGCCTGGCCTCTTTACGGGTTATGGCCCTTGCGTGCCTTGAATTACTTCCACTGGCTGCAGTA
CGTGATTCTTGATCCCGAGCTTCGGGTTGGAAGTGGGTGGGAGAGTTCGAGGCCTTGCGCTTAAGGAGCC
CCTTCGCCTCGTGCTTGAGTTGAGGCCTGGCCTGGGCGCTGGGGCCGCCGCGTGCGAATCTGGTGGCACC
TTCGCGCCTGTCTCGCTGCTTTCGATAAGTCTCTAGCCATTTAAAATTTTTGATGACCTGCTGCGACGCT
TTTTTTCTGGCAAGATAGTCTTGTAAATGCGGGCCAAGATCTGCACACTGGTATTTCGGTTTTTGGGGCC
GCGGGCGGCGACGGGGCCCGTGCGTCCCAGCGCACATGTTCGGCGAGGCGGGGCCTGCGAGCGCGGCCAC
CGAGAATCGGACGGGGGTAGTCTCAAGCTGGCCGGCCTGCTCTGGTGCCTGGCCTCGCGCCGCCGTGTAT
CGCCCCGCCCTGGGCGGCAAGGCTGGCCCGGTCGGCACCAGTTGCGTGAGCGGAAAGATGGCCGCTTCCC
GGCCCTGCTGCAGGGAGCTCAAAATGGAGGACGCGGCGCTCGGGAGAGCGGGCGGGTGAGTCACCCACAC
AAAGGAAAAGGGCCTTTCCGTCCTCAGCCGTCGCTTCATGTGACTCCACGGAGTACCGGGCGCCGTCCAG
GCACCTCGATTAGTTCTCGAGCTTTTGGAGTACGTCGTCTTTAGGTTGGGGGGAGGGGTTTTATGCGATG
GAGTTTCCCCACACTGAGTGGGTGGAGACTGAAGTTAGGCCAGCTTGGCACTTGATGTAATTCTCCTTGG
AATTTGCCCTTTTTGAGTTTGGATCTTGGTTCATTCTCAAGCCTCAGACAGTGGTTCAAAGTTTTTTTCT
TCCATTTCAGGTGTCGTGAGGTACCGGATCCTCTAGAGTCGACTCCGGAGAAGTTCCTATTCTCTAGAAA
GTATAGGAACTTCGCAGAATGGTAGCTGGATTGTAGCTGCTATTAGCAATATGAAACCTCTTAGAAGTTC
CTATTCTTCAAAAGGTATAGGAACTTCGGCGCGCCTTACTTGTACAGCTCGTCCATGCCGCCGGTGGAGT
GGCGGCCCTCGGCGCGTTCGTACTGTTCCACGATGGTGTAGTCCTCGTTGTGGGAGGTGATGTCCAACTT
GATGTTGACGTTGTAGGCGCCGGGCAGCTGCACGGGCTTCTTGGCCTTGTAGGTGGTCTTGACCTCAGCG
TCGTAGTGGCCGCCGTCCTTCAGCTTCAGCCTCTGCTTGATCTCGCCCTTCAGGGCGCCGTCCTCGGGGT
ACATCCGCTCGGAGGAGGCCTCCCAGCCCATGGTCTTCTTCTGCATTACGGGGCCGTCGGAGGGGAAGTT
GGTGCCGCGCAGCTTCACCTTGTAGATGAACTCGCCGTCCTGCAGGGAGGAGTCCTGGGTCACGGTCACC
ACGCCGCCGTCCTCGAAGTTCATCACGCGCTCCCACTTGAAGCCCTCGGGGAAGGACAGCTTCAAGTAGT
CGGGGATGTCGGCGGGGTGCTTCACGTAGGCCTTGGAGCCGTACATGAACTGAGGGGACAGGATGTCCCA
GGCGAAGGGCAGGGGGCCACCCTTGGTCACCTTCAGCTTGGCGGTCTGGGTGCCCTCGTAGGGGCGGCCC
TCGCCCTCGCCCTCGATCTCGAACTCGTGGCCGTTCACGGAGCCCTCCATGTGCACCTTGAAGCGCATGA
ACTCCTTGATGATGGCCATGTTATCCTCCTCGCCCTTGCTCACCATGGTGGCGCTAGCGAAGTTCCTATA
CTTTCTAGAGAATAGGAACTTCTTGCCTTAACCCAGAAATTATCACTGTTATTCTTTAGAATGGTGCAAA
GAGAAGTTCCTATACCTTTTGAAGAATAGGAACTTCGAATTCGATATCAAGCTTATCGATAATCAACCTC
TGGATTACAAAATTTGTGAAAGATTGACTGGTATTCTTAACTATGTTGCTCCTTTTACGCTATGTGGATA
CGCTGCTTTAATGCCTTTGTATCATGCTATTGCTTCCCGTATGGCTTTCATTTTCTCCTCCTTGTATAAA
TCCTGGTTGCTGTCTCTTTATGAGGAGTTGTGGCCCGTTGTCAGGCAACGTGGCGTGGTGTGCACTGTGT
TTGCTGACGCAACCCCCACTGGTTGGGGCATTGCCACCACCTGTCAGCTCCTTTCCGGGACTTTCGCTTT
CCCCCTCCCTATTGCCACGGCGGAACTCATCGCCGCCTGCCTTGCCCGCTGCTGGACAGGGGCTCGGCTG
TTGGGCACTGACAATTCCGTGGTGTTGTCGGGGAAATCATCGTCCTTTCCTTGGCTGCTCGCCTATGTTG
CCACCTGGATTCTGCGCGGGACGTCCTTCTGCTACGTCCCTTCGGCCCTCAATCCAGCGGACCTTCCTTC
CCGCGGCCTGCTGCCGGCTCTGCGGCCTCTTCCGCGTCTTCGCCTTCGCCCTCAGACGAGTCGGATCTCC
CTTTGGGCCGCCTCCCCGCATCGATACCGAGCGCTGCTCGAGAGATCTACGGGTGGCATCCCTGTGACCC
CTCCCCAGTGCCTCTCCTGGCCCTGGAAGTTGCCACTCCAGTGCCCACCAGCCTTGTCCTAATAAAATTA
AGTTGCATCATTTTGTCTGACTAGGTGTCCTTCTATAATATTATGGGGTGGAGGGGGGTGGTATGGAGCA
AGGGGCAAGTTGGGAAGACAACCTGTAGGGCCTGCGGGGTCTATTGGGAACCAAGCTGGAGTGCAGTGGC
ACAATCTTGGCTCACTGCAATCTCCGCCTCCTGGGTTCAAGCGATTCTCCTGCCTCAGCCTCCCGAGTTG
TTGGGATTCCAGGCATGCATGACCAGGCTCAGCTAATTTTTGTTTTTTTGGTAGAGACGGGGTTTCACCA
TATTGGCCAGGCTGGTCTCCAACTCCTAATCTCAGGTGATCTACCCACCTTGGCCTCCCAAATTGCTGGG
ATTACAGGCGTGAACCACTGCTCCCTTCCCTGTCCTTCTGATTTTGTAGGTAACCACGTGCGGACCGAGC
GGCCGCAGGAACCCCTAGTGATGGAGTTGGCCACTCCCTCTCTGCGCGCTCGCTCGCTCACTGAGGCCGG
GCGACCAAAGGTCGCCCGACGCCCGGGCTTTGCCCGGGCGGCCTCAGTGAGCGAGCGAGCGCGCAGCTGC
CTGCAGGGGCGCCTGATGCGGTATTTTCTCCTTACGCATCTGTGCGGTATTTCACACCGCATA
[142 nt withheld, positions 3774-3915]
C
[141 nt withheld, positions 3917-4057]
CCTTTGACGTTGGAGTCCACGTTCTTTAATAGTGGACTCTTGTTCCAAACTGGAACAACACTCAACCCTA
TCTCGGGCTATTCTTTTGATTTATAAGGGATTTTGCCGATTTCGGCCTATTGGTTAAAAAATGAGCTGAT
TTAACAAAAATTTAACGCGAATTTTAACAAAATATTAACGTTTACAATTTTATGGTGCACTCTCAGTACA
ATCTGCTCTGATGCCGCATAGTTAAGCCAGCCCCGACACCCGCCAACACCCGCTGACGCGCCCTGACGGG
CTTGTCTGCTCCCGGCATCCGCTTACAGACAAGCTGTGACCGTCTCCGGGAGCTGCATGTGTCAGAGGTT
TTCACCGTCATCACCGAAACGCGCGAGACGAAAGGGCCTCGTGATACGCCTATTTTTATAGGTTAATGTC
ATGATAATAATGGTTTCTTAGACGTCAGGTGGCACTTTTCGGGGAAATGTGCGCGGAACCCCTATTTGTT
TATTTTTCTAAATACATTCAAATATGTATCCGCTCATGAGACAATAACCCTGATAAATGCTTCAATAATA
TTGAAAAAGGAAGAGTATGAGTATTCAACATTTCCGTGTCGCCCTTATTCCCTTTTTTGCGGCATTTTGC
CTTCCTGTTTTTGCTCACCCAGAAACGCTGGTGAAAGTAAAAGATGCTGAAGATCAGTTGGGTGCACGAG
TGGGTTACATCGAACTGGATCTCAACAGCGGTAAGATCCTTGAGAGTTTTCGCCCCGAAGAACGTTTTCC
AATGATGAGCACTTTTAAAGTTCTGCTATGTGGCGCGGTATTATCCCGTATTGACGCCGGGCAAGAGCAA
CTCGGTCGCCGCATACACTATTCTCAGAATGACTTGGTTGAGTACTCACCAGTCACAGAAAAGCATCTTA
CGGATGGCATGACAGTAAGAGAATTATGCAGTGCTGCCATAACCATGAGTGATAACACTGCGGCCAACTT
ACTTCTGACAACGATCGGAGGACCGAAGGAGCTAACCGCTTTTTTGCACAACATGGGGGATCATGTAACT
CGCCTTGATCGTTGGGAACCGGAGCTGAATGAAGCCATACCAAACGACGAGCGTGACACCACGATGCCTG
TAGCAATGGCAACAACGTTGCGCAAACTATTAACTGGCGAACTACTTACTCTAGCTTCCCGGCAACAATT
AATAGACTGGATGGAGGCGGATAAAGTTGCAGGACCACTTCTGCGCTCGGCCCTTCCGGCTGGCTGGTTT
ATTGCTGATAAATCTGGAGCCGGTGAGCGTGGGTCTCGCGGTATCATTGCAGCACTGGGGCCAGATGGTA
AGCCCTCCCGTATCGTAGTTATCTACACGACGGGGAGTCAGGCAACTATGGATGAACGAAATAGACAGAT
CGCTGAGATAGGTGCCTCACTGATTAAGCATTGGTAACTGTCAGACCAAGTTTACTCATATATACTTTAG
ATTGATTTAAAACTTCATTTTTAATTTAAAAGGATCTAGGTGAAGATCCTTTTTGATAATCTCATGACCA
AAATCCCTTAACGTGAGTTTTCGTTCCACTGAGCGTCAGACCCCGTAGAAAAGATCAAAGGATCTTCTTG
AGATCCTTTTTTTCTGCGCGTAATCTGCTGCTTGCAAACAAAAAAACCACCGCTACCAGCGGTGGTTTGT
TTGCCGGATCAAGAGCTACCAACTCTTTTTCCGAAGGTAACTGGCTTCAGCAGAGCGCAGATACCAAATA
CTGTCCTTCTAGTGTAGCCGTAGTTAGGCCACCACTTCAAGAACTCTGTAGCACCGCCTACATACCTCGC
TCTGCTAATCCTGTTACCAGTGGCTGCTGCCAGTGGCGATAAGTCGTGTCTTACCGGGTTGGACTCAAGA
CGATAGTTACCGGATAAGGCGCAGCGGTCGGGCTGAACGGGGGGTTCGTGCACACAGCCCAGCTTGGAGC
GAACGACCTACACCGAACTGAGATACCTACAGCGTGAGCTATGAGAAAGCGCCACGCTTCCCGAAGGGAG
AAAGGCGGACAGGTATCCGGTAAGCGGCAGGGTCGGAACAGGAGAGCGCACGAGGGAGCTTCCAGGGGGA
AACGCCTGGTATCTTTATAGTCCTGTCGGGTTTCGCCACCTCTGACTTGAGCGTCGATTTTTGTGATGCT
CGTCAGGGGGGCGGAGCCTATGGAAAAACGCCAGCAACGCGGCCTTTTTACGGTTCCTGGCCTTTTGCTG
GCCTTTTGCTCACATGT
Features (pLannotate 1.2.2; 22 found; start..end, strand, type, name):
      1..141     -  repeat_region  AAV2 ITR: inverted terminal repeat of adeno-associated virus serotype 2 inverted
    169..235     +  CDS            small t antigen (fragment): SV40 (simian virus 40) small t antigen
    261..472     +  promoter       EF-1α core promoter: core promoter for human elongation factor EF-1α
    473..581     +  intron         EF-1α intron A (fragment): intron upstream of the start codon of human EF-1α
   1207..1410    +  intron         EF-1α intron A: truncated intron upstream of the start codon of human EF-1α
   1426..1443    +  misc_feature   MCS (fragment): pUC18/19 multiple cloning site
   1450..1483    +  protein_bind   FRT (minimal): supports FLP-mediated excision but not integration (Turan and Bode, 2011) FLP recombinase from the Saccharomyces cerevisiae 2μ plasmid
   1484..1533    -  intron         β-globin intron (fragment): internally truncated intron from human β-globin
   1579..2286    -  CDS            mCherry: mCherry is a basic (constitutively fluorescent) red fluorescent protein published in 2004, derived from Discosoma sp.. It is reported to be a very rapidly-maturing monomer with low acid sensitivity.
   2299..2332    -  protein_bind   FRT (minimal): supports FLP-mediated excision but not integration (Turan and Bode, 2011) FLP recombinase from the Saccharomyces cerevisiae 2μ plasmid
   2333..2383    -  intron         β-globin intron (fragment): internally truncated intron from human β-globin
   2417..2441    +  misc_feature   MCS (fragment): pBluescript multiple cloning site
   2441..3029    +  misc_feature   WPRE: woodchuck hepatitis virus posttranscriptional regulatory element
   3061..3537    +  polyA_signal   hGH poly(A) signal: human growth hormone polyadenylation signal
   3577..3717    +  repeat_region  AAV2 ITR: inverted terminal repeat of adeno-associated virus serotype 2 inverted
   3722..3773    -  misc_feature   bom (fragment): basis of mobility region from pBR322
   3792..4172    +  rep_origin     M13 ori (sequence partly withheld): M13 bacteriophage origin of replication; arrow indicates direction of (+) strand synthesis
   4248..4297    -  misc_feature   bom (fragment): basis of mobility region from pBR322
   4399..4434    -  CDS            rop (fragment): Rop protein, which maintains plasmids at low copy number; rop
   4529..4633    +  promoter       AmpR promoter: bla
   4634..5494    +  CDS            AmpR: β-lactamase; bla; confers resistance to ampicillin, carbenicillin, and related antibiotics
   5665..6253    +  rep_origin     ori: high-copy-number ColE1/pMB1/pBR322/pUC origin of replication
