[The description below was written by a language model from this plasmid's Addgene catalogue record, the feature table of its GenBank file and pLannotate feature annotations shown in this document.]
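Description:
pAAV-Ef1a-fDIO mCherry is an adeno-associated virus transfer plasmid that expresses the red fluorescent protein mCherry only in cells that contain Flp recombinase. It is built on a Stratagene-derived AAV backbone and is propagated in E. coli through a high-copy ColE1/pUC-type origin, with ampicillin selection from the bla gene. An f1/M13 phage origin is also present. The two sequence records held for the plasmid differ by about ten bases in length (6,304 versus 6,314 bp) but show the same architecture.

The payload lies between two AAV2 inverted terminal repeats, which direct replication and packaging of the intervening DNA into AAV particles. The human EF-1α promoter, with its intron A, provides strong constitutive transcription. Downstream, the mammalian codon-optimised mCherry coding sequence (711 bp) and its Kozak sequence sit in the antisense orientation relative to the promoter, so no functional protein is made in the starting state. The annotation marks one minimal FRT site on each side of the reading frame, in opposing orientations. Short adjacent stretches that the automated annotation calls β-globin intron fragments may correspond to the second, heterologous recombination sites expected in an fDIO (Flp-dependent double-inverted) design, but the record does not identify them. Flp activity inverts the cassette into the sense orientation and switches on mCherry. A WPRE enhances transcript stability and expression, and the human growth hormone polyadenylation signal terminates the message.

The stated purpose is a Flp-dependent mCherry control, that is, a fluorophore-only counterpart to Flp-dependent effector vectors. It labels Flp-expressing cell populations, and viral preparations are listed in several capsid serotypes, including a retrograde variant.
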