Addgene plasmid #114471: pAAV-Ef1a-fDIO mCherry
Purpose: Flp-dependent mCherry Control
Depositing lab: Karl Deisseroth.
Backbone
  Vector backbone: AAV
  Backbone manufacturer: Stratagene
  Backbone size w/o insert (bp): 5603
  Vector type: AAV
Growth in bacteria
  Bacterial resistance: Ampicillin, 100 μg/mL
  Growth temperature: 37°C
  Growth strain: NEB Stable
  Copy number: High Copy
Gene/Insert
  Gene/Insert name: mCherry
  Insert size (bp): 711
  Promoter: Ef1a
  Cloning method: Restriction Enzyme; 5′ cloning site Asc (not destroyed); 3′ cloning site Nhe (not destroyed)
  Sequencing primers: 5′ GTTAGGCCAGCTTGGCACTTG; 3′ GAATACCAGTCAATCTTTCAC
Terms and licenses: Academic/Nonprofit Terms; Industry Terms: Not Available to Industry
How to cite: pAAV-Ef1a-fDIO mCherry was a gift from Karl Deisseroth (Addgene plasmid # 114471 ; http://n2t.net/addgene:114471 ; RRID:Addgene_114471) For viral preps, please replace (Addgene plasmid # 114471) in the above sentence with: (Addgene viral prep # 114471-AAV1), (Addgene viral prep # 114471-AAV2), (Addgene viral prep # 114471-AAV5), (Addgene viral prep # 114471-AAV8), (Addgene viral prep # 114471-AAV9), or (Addgene viral prep # 114471-AAVrg)
